>Addgene plasmid #154061 | EC71173 | depositor full sequence | sequence record 298547 | EC71173 sequence 6509 bps
GTGGGGCCCACTGCATCCACCCCAGTACATTAAAAACGTCCGCAATGTGTTATTAAGTTGTCTAAGCGTC
AATTTGTTTACACCACAATATATCCTGCCACCAGCCAGCCAACAGCTCCCCGACCGGCAGCTCGGCACAA
AATCACCACTCGATACAGGCAGCCCATCAGTCAGATCAGGATCTCCTTTGCGACGCTCACCGGGCTGGTT
GCCCTCGCCGCTGGGCTGGCGGCCGTCTATGGCCCTGCAAACGCGCCAGAAACGCCGTCGAAGCCGTGTG
CGAGACACCGCGGCCGCCGGCGTTGTGGATACCTCGCGGAAAACTTGGCCCTCACTGACAGATGAGGGGC
GGACGTTGACACTTGAGGGGCCGACTCACCCGGCGCGGCGTTGACAGATGAGGGGCAGGCTCGATTTCGG
CCGGCGACGTGGAGCTGGCCAGCCTCGCAAATCGGCGAAAACGCCTGATTTTACGCGAGTTTCCCACAGA
TGATGTGGACAAGCCTGGGGATAAGTGCCCTGCGGTATTGACACTTGAGGGGCGCGACTACTGACAGATG
AGGGGCGCGATCCTTGACACTTGAGGGGCAGAGTGCTGACAGATGAGGGGCGCACCTATTGACATTTGAG
GGGCTGTCCACAGGCAGAAAATCCAGCATTTGCAAGGGTTTCCGCCCGTTTTTCGGCCACCGCTAACCTG
TCTTTTAACCTGCTTTTAAACCAATATTTATAAACCTTGTTTTTAACCAGGGCTGCGCCCTGTGCGCGTG
ACCGCGCACGCCGAAGGGGGGTGCCCCCCCTTCTCGAACCCTCCCGGCCCGCTAACGCGGGCCTCCCATC
CCCCCAGGGGCTGCGCCCCTCGGCCGCGAACGGCCTCACCCCAAAAATGGCAGCGCTGGCCAATTCGTGC
GCGGAACCCCTATTTGTTTATTTTTCTAAATACATTCAAATATGTATCCGCTCATGAGACAATAACCCTG
ATAAATGCTTCAATAATATTGAAAAAGGAAGAGTATGAGTATTCAACATTTCCGTGTCGCCCTTATTCCC
TTTTTTGCGGCATTTTGCCTTCCTGTTTTTGCTCACCCAGAAACGCTGGTGAAAGTAAAAGATGCTGAAG
ATCAGTTGGGTGCACGAGTGGGTTACATCGAACTGGATCTCAACAGCGGTAAGATCCTTGAGAGTTTTCG
CCCCGAAGAACGTTTTCCAATGATGAGCACTTTTAAAGTTCTGCTATGTGGCGCGGTATTATCCCGTATT
GACGCCGGGCAAGAGCAACTCGGTCGCCGCATACACTATTCTCAGAATGACTTGGTTGAGTACTCACCAG
TCACAGAAAAGCATCTTACGGATGGCATGACAGTAAGAGAATTATGCAGTGCTGCCATAACCATGAGTGA
TAACACTGCGGCCAACTTACTTCTGACAACGATCGGAGGACCGAAGGAGCTAACCGCTTTTTTGCACAAC
ATGGGGGATCATGTAACTCGCCTTGATCGTTGGGAACCGGAGCTGAATGAAGCCATACCAAACGACGAGC
GTGACACCACGATGCCTGTAGCAATGGCAACAACGTTGCGCAAACTATTAACTGGCGAACTACTTACTCT
AGCTTCCCGGCAACAATTAATAGACTGGATGGAGGCGGATAAAGTTGCAGGACCACTTCTGCGCTCGGCC
CTTCCGGCTGGCTGGTTTATTGCTGATAAATCTGGAGCCGGTGAGCGTGGTTCTCGCGGTATCATTGCAG
CACTGGGGCCAGATGGTAAGCCCTCCCGTATCGTAGTTATCTACACGACGGGGAGTCAGGCAACTATGGA
TGAACGAAATAGACAGATCGCTGAGATAGGTGCCTCACTGATTAAGCATTGGTAACTGTCAGACCAAGTT
TACTCATATATACTTTAGATTGATTTAAAACTTCATTTTTAATTTAAAAGGATCTAGGTGAAGATCCTTT
TTGATAATCTCATGACCAAAATCCCTTAACGTGAGTTTTCGTTCCACTGAGCGTCAGACCCCGTAGAAAA
GATCAAAGGATCTTCTTGAGATCCTTTTTTTCTGCGCGTAATCTGCTGCTTGCAAACAAAAAAACCACCG
CTACCAGCGGTGGTTTGTTTGCCGGATCAAGAGCTACCAACTCTTTTTCCGAAGGTAACTGGCTTCAGCA
GAGCGCAGATACCAAATACTGTCCTTCTAGTGTAGCCGTAGTTAGGCCACCACTTCAAGAACTCTGTAGC
ACCGCCTACATACCTCGCTCTGCTAATCCTGTTACCAGTGGCTGCTGCCAGTGGCGATAAGTCGTGTCTT
ACCGGGTTGGACTCAAGACGATAGTTACCGGATAAGGCGCAGCGGTCGGGCTGAACGGGGGGTTCGTGCA
CACAGCCCAGCTTGGAGCGAACGACCTACACCGAACTGAGATACCTACAGCGTGAGCTATGAGAAAGCGC
CACGCTTCCCGAAGGGAGAAAGGCGGACAGGTATCCGGTAAGCGGCAGGGTCGGAACAGGAGAGCGCACG
AGGGAGCTTCCAGGGGGAAACGCCTGGTATCTTTATAGTCCTGTCGGGTTTCGCCACCTCTGACTTGAGC
GTCGATTTTTGTGATGCTCGTCAGGGGGGCGGAGCCTATGGAAAAACGCCAGCAACGCGGCCTTTTTACG
GTTCCTGGCAGATCCTAGATGTGGCGCAACGATGCCGGCGACAAGCAGGAGCGCACCGACTTCTTCCGCA
TCAAGTGTTTTGGCTCTCAGGCCGAGGCCCACGGCAAGTATTTGGGCAAGGGGTCGCTGGTATTCGTGCA
GGGCAAGATTCGGAATACCAAGTACGAGAAGGACGGCCAGACGGTCTACGGGACCGACTTCATTGCCGAT
AAGGTGGATTATCTGGACACCAAGGCACCAGGCGGGTCAAATCAGGAATAAGGGCACATTGCCCCGGCGT
GAGTCGGGGCAATCCCGCAAGGAGGGTGAATGAATCGGACGTTTGACCGGAAGGCATACAGGCAAGAACT
GATCGACGCGGGGTTTTCCGCCGAGGATGCCGAAACCATCGCAAGCCGCACCGTCATGCGTGCGCCCCGC
GAAACCTTCCAGTCCGTCGGCTCGATGGTCCAGCAAGCTACGGCCAAGATCGAGCGCGACAGCGTGCAAC
TGGCTCCCCCTGCCCTGCCCGCGCCATCGGCCGCCGTGGAGCGTTCGCGTCGTCTTGAACAGGAGGCGGC
AGGTTTGGCGAAGTCGATGACCATCGACACGCGAGGAACTATGACGACCAAGAAGCGAAAAACCGCCGGC
GAGGACCTGGCAAAACAGGTCAGCGAGGCCAAGCAGGCCGCGTTGCTGAAACACACGAAGCAGCAGATCA
AGGAAATGCAGCTTTCCTTGTTCGATATTGCGCCGTGGCCGGACACGATGCGAGCGATGCCAAACGACAC
GGCCCGCTCTGCCCTGTTCACCACGCGCAACAAGAAAATCCCGCGCGAGGCGCTGCAAAACAAGGTCATT
TTCCACGTCAACAAGGACGTGAAGATCACCTACACCGGCGTCGAGCTGCGGGCCGACGATGACGAACTGG
TGTGGCAGCAGGTGTTGGAGTACGCGAAGCGCACCCCTATCGGCGAGCCGATCACCTTCACGTTCTACGA
GCTTTGCCAGGACCTGGGCTGGTCGATCAATGGCCGGTATTACACGAAGGCCGAGGAATGCCTGTCGCGC
CTACAGGCGACGGCGATGGGCTTCACGTCCGACCGCGTTGGGCACCTGGAATCGGTGTCGCTGCTGCACC
GCTTCCGCGTCCTGGACCGTGGCAAGAAAACGTCCCGTTGCCAGGTCCTGATCGACGAGGAAATCGTCGT
GCTGTTTGCTGGCGACCACTACACGAAATTCATATGGGAGAAGTACCGCAAGCTGTCGCCGACGGCCCGA
CGGATGTTCGACTATTTCAGCTCGCACCGGGAGCCGTACCCGCTCAAGCTGGAAACCTTCCGCCTCATGT
GCGGATCGGATTCCACCCGCGTGAAGAAGTGGCGCGAGCAGGTCGGCGAAGCCTGCGAAGAGTTGCGAGG
CAGCGGCCTGGTGGAACACGCCTGGGTCAATGATGACCTGGTGCATTGCAAACGCTAGGGCCTTGTGGGG
TCAGTTCCGGCTGGGGGTTCAGCAGCCAGCGCCTGATCTGGGGAACCCTGTGGTTGGCATGCACATACAA
ATGGACGAACGGATAAACCTTTTCACGCCCTTTTAAATATCCGATTATTCTAATAAACGCTCTTTTCTCT
TAGGTTTACCCGCCAATATATCCTGTCAAACACTGATAGTTTAAACCACTTCGTGCAGAAGACAATAGTG
GAGAATTTTAAGATGGTGCATGGACCACCCGGACCACCCGCTAGCTGCGTCATTGTGTAGTACTCTTTCT
GTTTTAAAATAAGTGTCTGAACTTTATACTAACTTTAATATAAAATTGTACTAAACTTGAGACATTTATT
TTAGGACGGAGGGAGTAGTATTTATTTACGTTTAACTATTGTACTTGCTCGCTGTAACTTTAATGACAGA
TAACCTGTACTGTTAATCATGCTATTCTGGAAACGGCCCCCACAACCCATTCTTGAATCTAGACTAGTCG
CCCCCTTGCTGGAATTATACAATTATTTATAGAAAAATCTCACAAAAAAATTATTAACAAAAAAAAAAGG
GAGAAGGCGCCCTAACGGCAGGTTCGTGAGTCCCCTGCAAGACGATAGACCCTTCGAGGGTTGGGAACAG
GAAAGAACGAATGGCTCACAGCCTACCTGGAAAGCGAAAGAGAAACAAACACTCGTCGATTGGACAGTCC
TCGAGATTCTTCAAGATCAGTACCTACGATGCTATAAGTAGTGGCTCACCTTCCATCGCCCTCCATCCCA
ACTCAAGCCAGCGTCAAGCAAAAGCGAACAACATCCTACCTACAATCCGATACAGATTAATTTCAACGCG
AGCTACAAACCAAAGCAAGCAACACCGACCAATGTCCAATTTACTGACCGTACACCAAAATTTGCCTGCA
TTACCGGTCGATGCAACGAGTGATGAGGTTCGCAAGAACCTGATGGACATGTTCAGGGATCGCCAGGCGT
TTTCTGAGCATACCTGGAAAATGCTCCTGTCCGTTTGCCGGTCGTGGGCGGCATGGTGCAAGTTGAATAA
CCGGAAATGGTTTCCCGCAGAACCTGAAGATGTTCGCGATTATCTTCTATATCTTCAGGTAAGTTTCTGC
TTCTACCTTTGATATATATATAATAATTATCATTAATTAGTAGTAATATAATATTTCAAATATTTTTTTC
AAAATAAAAGAATGTGGTATATAGCAATTGCTTTTCTGTAGTTTATAAGTGTGTATATTTTAATTTATAA
CTTTTCTAATATATGACCAAAATTTGTTGATGTGCAGGCGCGCGGTCTGGCAGTAAAAACTATCCAGCAA
CATTTGGGCCAGCTAAACATGCTTCATCGTCGGTCCGGGCTGCCACGACCAAGTGACAGCAATGCTGTTT
CACTGGTTATGCGGCGGATCCGAAAAGAAAACGTTGATGCCGGTGAACGTGCAAAACAGGCTCTAGCGTT
CGAACGCACTGATTTCGACCAGGTTCGTTCACTCATGGAAAATAGCGATCGCTGCCAGGATATACGTAAT
CTGGCATTTCTGGGGATTGCTTATAACACCCTGTTACGTATAGCCGAAATTGCCAGGATCAGGGTTAAAG
ATATCTCACGTACTGACGGTGGGAGAATGTTAATCCATATTGGCAGAACGAAAACGCTGGTTAGCACCGC
AGGTGTAGAGAAGGCACTTAGCCTGGGGGTAACTAAACTGGTCGAGCGATGGATTTCCGTTTCTGGTGTA
GCTGATGATCCGAATAACTACCTGTTTTGCCGGGTCAGAAAAAATGGTGTTGCCGCGCCATCTGCCACCA
GCCAGCTATCAACTCGCGCCCTGGAAGGGATTTTTGAAGCAACTCATCGATTGATTTACGGCGCTAAGGA
TGACTCTGGTCAGAGATACCTGGCCTGGTCTGGACACAGTGCCCGTGTCGGAGCCGCGCGAGATATGGCC
CGCGCTGGAGTTTCAATACCGGAGATCATGCAAGCTGGTGGCTGGACCAATGTAAATATTGTCATGAACT
ATATCCGTAACCTGGATAGTGAAACAGGGGCAATGGTGCGCCTGCTGGAAGATGGCGATTAGGCTTATAT
GAAGATGAAGATGAAATATTTGGTGTGTCAAATAAAAAGCTTGTGTGCTTAAGTTTGTGTTTTTTTCTTG
GCTTGTTGTGTTATGAATTTGTGGCTTTTTCTAATATTAAATGAATGTAAGATCTCATTATAATGAATAA
ACAAATGTTTCTATAATCCATTGTGAATGTTTTGTTGGATCTCTTCTGCAGCATATAACTACTGTATGTG
CTATGGTATGGACTATGGAATATGATTAAAGATAAGCGCTAAGCTTGAATTCTTGCTTGTCTTCACAGA
Features (pLannotate 1.2.2; 12 found; start..end, strand, type, name):
     76..100     -  misc_feature   LB T-DNA repeat: left border repeat from nopaline C58 T-DNA
    192..823     +  rep_origin     oriV: incP origin of replication
    910..1014    +  promoter       AmpR promoter: bla
   1015..1875    +  CDS            AmpR: β-lactamase; bla; confers resistance to ampicillin, carbenicillin, and related antibiotics
   2046..2634    +  rep_origin     ori: high-copy-number ColE1/pMB1/pBR322/pUC origin of replication
   2970..4115    +  CDS            trfA: TRFA_ECOLX - Experimental evidence at protein level: Swiss-Prot protein existence level 1. Also involved in plasmid copy number control, promoting intermolecular coupling of protein bound iterons at oriV, which inhibits replication initiation. From Escherichia coli.
   4142..4162    +  CDS            TetR (fragment): tetracycline resistance regulatory protein; tetR
   4274..4298    -  misc_feature   RB T-DNA repeat: right border repeat from nopaline C58 T-DNA
   5002..5239    +  CDS            Cre (fragment): site-specific recombinase Cre is a site-specific recombinase from bacteriophage P1. Recombination occurs at loxP sequences.
   5239..5427    +  intron         IV2 intron: modified second intron of the potato ST-LS1 gene (Vancanneyt et al., 1990)
   5425..6222    +  CDS            Cre (fragment): site-specific recombinase Cre is a site-specific recombinase from bacteriophage P1. Recombination occurs at loxP sequences.
   6228..6476    +  terminator     HSP terminator: efficient transcription terminator from the Arabidopsis thaliana heat shock protein 18.2 gene (Nagaya et al., 2010)
