>Addgene plasmid #154061 | EC71173 | addgene full sequence | sequence record 312949 | Addgene NGS Result
AGATAAGCGCTAAGCTTGAATTCTTGCTTGTCTTCACAGAGTGGGGCCCACTGCATCCACCCCAGTACAT
TAAAAACGTCCGCAATGTGTTATTAAGTTGTCTAAGCGTCAATTTGTTTACACCACAATATATCCTGCCA
CCAGCCAGCCAACAGCTCCCCGACCGGCAGCTCGGCACAAAATCACCACTCGATACAGGCAGCCCATCAG
TCAGATCAGGATCTCCTTTGCGACGCTCACCGGGCTGGTTGCCCTCGCCGCTGGGCTGGCGGCCGTCTAT
GGCCCTGCAAACGCGCCAGAAACGCCGTCGAAGCCGTGTGCGAGACACCGCGGCCGCCGGCGTTGTGGAT
ACCTCGCGGAAAACTTGGCCCTCACTGACAGATGAGGGGCGGACGTTGACACTTGAGGGGCCGACTCACC
CGGCGCGGCGTTGACAGATGAGGGGCAGGCTCGATTTCGGCCGGCGACGTGGAGCTGGCCAGCCTCGCAA
ATCGGCGAAAACGCCTGATTTTACGCGAGTTTCCCACAGATGATGTGGACAAGCCTGGGGATAAGTGCCC
TGCGGTATTGACACTTGAGGGGCGCGACTACTGACAGATGAGGGGCGCGATCCTTGACACTTGAGGGGCA
GAGTGCTGACAGATGAGGGGCGCACCTATTGACATTTGAGGGGCTGTCCACAGGCAGAAAATCCAGCATT
TGCAAGGGTTTCCGCCCGTTTTTCGGCCACCGCTAACCTGTCTTTTAACCTGCTTTTAAACCAATATTTA
TAAACCTTGTTTTTAACCAGGGCTGCGCCCTGTGCGCGTGACCGCGCACGCCGAAGGGGGGTGCCCCCCC
TTCTCGAACCCTCCCGGCCCGCTAACGCGGGCCTCCCATCCCCCCAGGGGCTGCGCCCCTCGGCCGCGAA
CGGCCTCACCCCAAAAATGGCAGCGCTGGCCAATTCGTGCGCGGAACCCCTATTTGTTTATTTTTCTAAA
TACATTCAAATATGTATCCGCTCATGAGACAATAACCTTGATAAATGCTTCAATAATATTGAAAAAGGAA
GAGTATGAGTATTCAACATTTCCGTGTCGCCCTTATTCCCTTTTTTGCGGCATTTTGCCTTCCTGTTTTT
GCTCACCCAGAAACGCTGGTGAAAGTAAAAGATGCTGAAGATCAGTTGGGTGCACGAGTGGGTTACATCG
AACTGGATCTCAACAGCGGTAAGATCCTTGAGAGTTTTCGCCCCGAAGAACGTTTTCCAATGATGAGCAC
TTTTAAAGTTCTGCTATGTGGCGCGGTATTATCCCGTATTGACGCCGGGCAAGAGCAACTCGGTCGCCGC
ATACACTATTCTCAGAATGACTTGGTTGAGTACTCACCAGTCACAGAAAAGCATCTTACGGATGGCATGA
CAGTAAGAGAATTATGCAGTGCTGCCATAACCATGAGTGATAACACTGCGGCCAACTTACTTCTGACAAC
GATCGGAGGACCGAAGGAGCTAACCGCTTTTTTGCACAACATGGGGGATCATGTAACTCGCCTTGATCGT
TGGGAACCGGAGCTGAATGAAGCCATACCAAACGACGAGCGTGACACCACGATGCCTGTAGCAATGGCAA
CAACGTTGCGCAAACTATTAACTGGCGAACTACTTACTCTAGCTTCCCGGCAACAATTAATAGACTGGAT
GGAGGCGGATAAAGTTGCAGGACCACTTCTGCGCTCGGCCCTTCCGGCTGGCTGGTTTATTGCTGATAAA
TCTGGAGCCGGTGAGCGTGGTTCTCGCGGTATCATTGCAGCACTGGGGCCAGATGGTAAGCCCTCCCGTA
TCGTAGTTATCTACACGACGGGGAGTCAGGCAACTATGGATGAACGAAATAGACAGATCGCTGAGATAGG
TGCCTCACTGATTAAGCATTGGTAACTGTCAGACCAAGTTTACTCATATATACTTTAGATTGATTTAAAA
CTTCATTTTTAATTTAAAAGGATCTAGGTGAAGATCCTTTTTGATAATCTCATGACCAAAATCCCTTAAC
GTGAGTTTTCGTTCCACTGAGCGTCAGACCCCGTAGAAAAGATCAAAGGATCTTCTTGAGATCCTTTTTT
TCTGCGCGTAATCTGCTGCTTGCAAACAAAAAAACCACCGCTACCAGCGGTGGTTTGTTTGCCGGATCAA
GAGCTACCAACTCTTTTTCCGAAGGTAACTGGCTTCAGCAGAGCGCAGATACCAAATACTGTTCTTCTAG
TGTAGCCGTAGTTAGGCCACCACTTCAAGAACTCTGTAGCACCGCCTACATACCTCGCTCTGCTAATCCT
GTTACCAGTGGCTGCTGCCAGTGGCGATAAGTCGTGTCTTACCGGGTTGGACTCAAGACGATAGTTACCG
GATAAGGCGCAGCGGTCGGGCTGAACGGGGGGTTCGTGCACACAGCCCAGCTTGGAGCGAACGACCTACA
CCGAACTGAGATACCTACAGCGTGAGCTATGAGAAAGCGCCACGCTTCCCGAAGGGAGAAAGGCGGACAG
GTATCCGGTAAGCGGCAGGGTCGGAACAGGAGAGCGCACGAGGGAGCTTCCAGGGGGAAACGCCTGGTAT
CTTTATAGTCCTGTCGGGTTTCGCCACCTCTGACTTGAGCGTCGATTTTTGTGATGCTCGTCAGGGGGGC
GGAGCCTATGGAAAAACGCCAGCAACGCGGCCTTTTTACGGTTCCTGGCAGATCCTAGATGTGGCGCAAC
GATGCCGGCGACAAGCAGGAGCGCACCGACTTCTTCCGCATCAAGTGTTTTGGCTCTCAGGCCGAGGCCC
ACGGCAAGTATTTGGGCAAGGGGTCGCTGGTATTCGTGCAGGGCAAGATTCGGAATACCAAGTACGAGAA
GGACGGCCAGACGGTCTACGGGACCGACTTCATTGCCGATAAGGTGGATTATCTGGACACCAAGGCACCA
GGCGGGTCAAATCAGGAATAAGGGCACATTGCCCCGGCGTGAGTCGGGGCAATCCCGCAAGGAGGGTGAA
TGAATCGGACGTTTGACCGGAAGGCATACAGGCAAGAACTGATCGACGCGGGGTTTTCCGCCGAGGATGC
CGAAACCATCGCAAGCCGCACCGTCATGCGTGCGCCCCGCGAAACCTTCCAGTCCGTCGGCTCGATGGTC
CAGCAAGCTACGGCCAAGATCGAGCGCGACAGCGTGCAACTGGCTCCCCCTGCCCTGCCCGCGCCATCGG
CCGCCGTGGAGCGTTCGCGTCGTCTTGAACAGGAGGCGGCAGGTTTGGCGAAGTCGATGACCATCGACAC
GCGAGGAACTATGACGACCAAGAAGCGAAAAACCGCCGGCGAGGACCTGGCAAAACAGGTCAGCGAGGCC
AAGCAGGCCGCGTTGCTGAAACACACGAAGCAGCAGATCAAGGAAATGCAGCTTTCCTTGTTCGATATTG
CGCCGTGGCCGGACACGATGCGAGCGATGCCAAACGACACGGCCCGCTCTGCCCTGTTCACCACGCGCAA
CAAGAAAATCCCGCGCGAGGCGCTGCAAAACAAGGTCATTTTCCACGTCAACAAGGACGTGAAGATCACC
TACACCGGCGTCGAGCTGCGGGCCGACGATGACGAACTGGTGTGGCAGCAGGTGTTGGAGTACGCGAAGC
GCACCCCTATCGGCGAGCCGATCACCTTCACGTTCTACGAGCTTTGCCAGGACCTGGGCTGGTCGATCAA
TGGCCGGTATTACACGAAGGCCGAGGAATGCCTGTCGCGCCTACAGGCGACGGCGATGGGCTTCACGTCC
GACCGCGTTGGGCACCTGGAATCGGTGTCGCTGCTGCACCGCTTCCGCGTCCTGGACCGTGGCAAGAAAA
CGTCCCGTTGCCAGGTCCTGATCGACGAGGAAATCGTCGTGCTGTTTGCTGGCGACCACTACACGAAATT
CATATGGGAGAAGTACCGCAAGCTGTCGCCGACGGCCCGACGGATGTTCGACTATTTCAGCTCGCACCGG
GAGCCGTACCCGCTCAAGCTGGAAACCTTCCGCCTCATGTGCGGATCGGATTCCACCCGCGTGAAGAAGT
GGCGCGAGCAGGTCGGCGAAGCCTGCGAAGAGTTGCGAGGCAGCGGCCTGGTGGAACACGCCTGGGTCAA
TGATGACCTGGTGCATTGCAAACGCTAGGGCCTTGTGGGGTCAGTTCCGGCTGGGGGTTCAGCAGCCAGC
GCCTGATCTGGGGAACCCTGTGGTTGGCATGCACATACAAATGGACGAACGGATAAACCTTTTCACGCCC
TTTTAAATATCCGATTATTCTAATAAACGCTCTTTTCTCTTAGGTTTACCCGCCAATATATCCTGTCAAA
CACTGATAGTTTAAACCACTTCGTGCAGAAGACAATAGTGGAGAATTTTAAGATGGTGCATGGACCACCC
GGACCACCCGCTAGCTGCGTCATTGTGTAGTACTCTTTCTGTTTTAAAATAAGTGTCTGAACTTTATACT
AACTTTAATATAAAATTGTACTAAACTTGAGACATTTATTTTAGGACGGAGGGAGTAGTATTTATTTACG
TTTAACTATTGTACTTGCTCGCTGTAACTTTAATGACAGATAACCTGTACTGTTAATCATGCTATTCTGG
AAACGGCCCCCACAACCCATTCTTGAATCTAGACTAGTCGCCCCCTTGCTGGAATTATACAATTATTTAT
AGAAAAATCTCACAAAAAAATTATTAACAAAAAAAAAAGGGAGAAGGCGCCCTAACGGCAGGTTCGTGAG
TCCCCTGCAAGACGATAGACCCTTCGAGGGTTGGGAACAGGAAAGAACGAATGGCTCACAGCCTACCTGG
AAAGCGAAAGAGAAACAAACACTCGTCGATTGGACAGTCCTCGAGATTCTTCAAGATCAGTACCTACGAT
GCTATAAGTAGTGGCTCACCTTCCATCGCCCTCCATCCCAACTCAAGCCAGCGTCAAGCAAAAGCGAACA
ACATCCTACCTACAATCCGATACAGATTAATTTCAACGCGAGCTACAAACCAAAGCAAGCAACACCGACC
AATGTCCAATTTACTGACCGTACACCAAAATTTGCCTGCATTACCGGTCGATGCAACGAGTGATGAGGTT
CGCAAGAACCTGATGGACATGTTCAGGGATCGCCAGGCGTTTTCTGAGCATACCTGGAAAATGCTCCTGT
CCGTTTGCCGGTCGTGGGCGGCATGGTGCAAGTTGAATAACCGGAAATGGTTTCCCGCAGAACCTGAAGA
TGTTCGCGATTATCTTCTATATCTTCAGGTAAGTTTCTGCTTCTACCTTTGATATATATATAATAATTAT
CATTAATTAGTAGTAATATAATATTTCAAATATTTTTTTCAAAATAAAAGAATGTGGTATATAGCAATTG
CTTTTCTGTAGTTTATAAGTGTGTATATTTTAATTTATAACTTTTCTAATATATGACCAAAATTTGTTGA
TGTGCAGGCGCGCGGTCTGGCAGTAAAAACTATCCAGCAACATTTGGGCCAGCTAAACATGCTTCATCGT
CGGTCCGGGCTGCCACGACCAAGTGACAGCAATGCTGTTTCACTGGTTATGCGGCGGATCCGAAAAGAAA
ACGTTGATGCCGGTGAACGTGCAAAACAGGCTCTAGCGTTCGAACGCACTGATTTCGACCAGGTTCGTTC
ACTCATGGAAAATAGCGATCGCTGCCAGGATATACGTAATCTGGCATTTCTGGGGATTGCTTATAACACC
CTGTTACGTATAGCCGAAATTGCCAGGATCAGGGTTAAAGATATCTCACGTACTGACGGTGGGAGAATGT
TAATCCATATTGGCAGAACGAAAACGCTGGTTAGCACCGCAGGTGTAGAGAAGGCACTTAGCCTGGGGGT
AACTAAACTGGTCGAGCGATGGATTTCCGTTTCTGGTGTAGCTGATGATCCGAATAACTACCTGTTTTGC
CGGGTCAGAAAAAATGGTGTTGCCGCGCCATCTGCCACCAGCCAGCTATCAACTCGCGCCCTGGAAGGGA
TTTTTGAAGCAACTCATCGATTGATTTACGGCGCTAAGGATGACTCTGGTCAGAGATACCTGGCCTGGTC
TGGACACAGTGCCCGTGTCGGAGCCGCGCGAGATATGGCCCGCGCTGGAGTTTCAATACCGGAGATCATG
CAAGCTGGTGGCTGGACCAATGTAAATATTGTCATGAACTATATCCGTAACCTGGATAGTGAAACAGGGG
CAATGGTGCGCCTGCTGGAAGATGGCGATTAGGCTTATATGAAGATGAAGATGAAATATTTGGTGTGTCA
AATAAAAAGCTTGTGTGCTTAAGTTTGTGTTTTTTTCTTGGCTTGTTGTGTTATGAATTTGTGGCTTTTT
CTAATATTAAATGAATGTAAGATCTCATTATAATGAATAAACAAATGTTTCTATAATCCATTGTGAATGT
TTTGTTGGATCTCTTCTGCAGCATATAACTACTGTATGTGCTATGGTATGGACTATGGAATATGATTAA
Features (pLannotate 1.2.2; 12 found; start..end, strand, type, name):
    116..140     -  misc_feature   LB T-DNA repeat: left border repeat from nopaline C58 T-DNA
    232..863     +  rep_origin     oriV: incP origin of replication
    950..1054    +  promoter       AmpR promoter: bla
   1055..1915    +  CDS            AmpR: β-lactamase; bla; confers resistance to ampicillin, carbenicillin, and related antibiotics
   2086..2674    +  rep_origin     ori: high-copy-number ColE1/pMB1/pBR322/pUC origin of replication
   3010..4155    +  CDS            trfA: TRFA_ECOLX - Experimental evidence at protein level: Swiss-Prot protein existence level 1. Also involved in plasmid copy number control, promoting intermolecular coupling of protein bound iterons at oriV, which inhibits replication initiation. From Escherichia coli.
   4182..4202    +  CDS            TetR (fragment): tetracycline resistance regulatory protein; tetR
   4314..4338    -  misc_feature   RB T-DNA repeat: right border repeat from nopaline C58 T-DNA
   5042..5279    +  CDS            Cre (fragment): site-specific recombinase Cre is a site-specific recombinase from bacteriophage P1. Recombination occurs at loxP sequences.
   5279..5467    +  intron         IV2 intron: modified second intron of the potato ST-LS1 gene (Vancanneyt et al., 1990)
   5465..6262    +  CDS            Cre (fragment): site-specific recombinase Cre is a site-specific recombinase from bacteriophage P1. Recombination occurs at loxP sequences.
   6268..7       +  terminator     HSP terminator (across the origin): efficient transcription terminator from the Arabidopsis thaliana heat shock protein 18.2 gene (Nagaya et al., 2010)
