[The description below was written by a language model from this plasmid's Addgene catalogue record and pLannotate feature annotations shown in this document.]
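Description:
EC71173 is a Level 1, Position 2 Golden Gate (MoClo-style) vector of about 6.5 kb, built in the EC47811 (pL1V-R2-47811) acceptor backbone. It carries a single plant transcription unit in which Cre recombinase is placed under a heat-shock promoter. Although it is catalogued as a bacterial expression vector, the backbone has the layout of a binary T-DNA plasmid. Nopaline-type left and right border repeats flank the cargo. A high-copy ColE1/pUC origin supports propagation in E. coli, and the incP oriV with its trfA replication initiator gives broad-host-range replication, as used in Agrobacterium. Selection in bacteria is by ampicillin through the bla gene. A short tetR fragment is also annotated and appears to be a backbone remnant.

The insert was assembled through BsaI sites that were destroyed during cloning. According to the record it consists of the HvHSP17 promoter driving the phage P1 Cre coding sequence. The promoter is not annotated in either feature table but presumably lies in the unannotated stretch between the right border and the start of Cre. The Cre reading frame is split into two fragments by an intron, so that functional recombinase is made only after splicing in plant cells. This prevents premature recombination at lox sites during cloning in bacteria. The record calls this element a U5 intron, whereas the automated annotation labels it the potato ST-LS1 IV2 intron, a discrepancy the record does not resolve. Transcription ends at the Arabidopsis HSP18.2 terminator.

The two sequence records, one from the depositor and one from repository sequencing, give the same features with a small coordinate offset. The unit is intended for combination with other Level 1 modules into multigene constructs for heat-shock-inducible, Cre-mediated switching of gene expression in cereals.
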