Addgene plasmid #154061: EC71173
Purpose: Level 1, Position 2 Golden Gate vector. HspHv17::Cre-U5-Cre
Depositing lab: Cristobal Uauy. Depositing organization: John Innes Centre. Publication: A heat-shock inducible system for flexible gene expression in cereals. Harrington SA, Backhaus AE, Fox S, Rogers C, Borrill P, Uauy C, Richardson A. Plant Methods. 2020 Oct 14;16:137. doi: 10.1186/s13007-020-00677-3. eCollection 2020. PubMed 33072173.
Backbone
  Vector backbone: EC47811 (pL1V-R2-47811)
  Backbone manufacturer: Engineering Nitrogen Symbiosis for Africa (ENSA)
  Backbone size w/o insert (bp): 4290
  Total vector size (bp): 6509
  Vector type: Bacterial Expression
Growth in bacteria
  Bacterial resistance: Ampicillin, 100 μg/mL
  Growth temperature: 37°C
  Growth strain: DH5alpha
  Copy number: Unknown
Gene/Insert
  Gene/Insert name: Cre recombinase (alt name: Cre-U5-Cre)
  Species: Enterobacteria phage P1
  Insert size (bp): 2133
  Mutation: Introduction of U5 intron sequences, to prevent premature activation during cloning.
  GenBank ID: 2777477
  Promoter: HvHSP17
  Cloning method: Restriction Enzyme; 5′ cloning site BsaI (destroyed during cloning); 3′ cloning site BsaI (destroyed during cloning)
  Sequencing primers: 5′ GAACCCTGTGGTTGGCATGCACATAC; 3′ CTGGTGGCAGGATATATTGTGGTG
Terms and licenses: Academic/Nonprofit Terms; Industry Terms: Not Available to Industry
How to cite: EC71173 was a gift from Cristobal Uauy (Addgene plasmid # 154061 ; http://n2t.net/addgene:154061 ; RRID:Addgene_154061)
